Addgene plasmid #231725: pLIB-Strep(II)(C)-CTR9
Purpose: Protein expression in insect cells
Depositing lab: Jesper Svejstrup. Depositing organization: University of Copenhagen. Publication: PAF1C-mediated activation of CDK12/13 kinase activity is critical for CTD phosphorylation and transcript elongation. Lopez Martinez D, Todorovski I, Noe Gonzalez M, Rusimbi C, Blears D, Khallou N, Han Z, Dirac-Svejstrup AB, Svejstrup JQ. Mol Cell. 2025 May 15;85(10):1952-1967.e8. doi: 10.1016/j.molcel.2025.04.012. Epub 2025 May 1. PubMed 40315851.
Backbone
  Vector backbone: pLIB
  Vector type: Insect Expression
Growth in bacteria
  Bacterial resistance: Ampicillin, 100 μg/mL
  Growth temperature: 37°C
  Growth strain: DH5alpha
  Copy number: High Copy
Gene/Insert
  Gene/Insert name: CTR9
  Species: H. sapiens (human)
  Entrez Gene: CTR9 (a.k.a. SH2BP1, TSBP, p150, p150TSP)
  Tag / fusion protein: 3C-Strep(II) (C terminal on insert)
  Cloning method: Gibson Cloning
Terms and licenses: Academic/Nonprofit Terms; Industry Terms: Not Available to Industry
Depositor comments: Please visit https://doi.org/10.1101/2024.10.14.618141 for bioRxiv preprint.
How to cite: pLIB-Strep(II)(C)-CTR9 was a gift from Jesper Svejstrup (Addgene plasmid # 231725 ; http://n2t.net/addgene:231725 ; RRID:Addgene_231725)
