[The description below was written by a language model from this plasmid's Addgene catalogue record and pLannotate feature annotations shown in this document.]
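Description:
pLIB-Strep(II)(C)-CTR9 is a baculovirus transfer plasmid built on the pLIB backbone for producing human CTR9 in insect cells. It is maintained in E. coli as a high-copy plasmid through a ColE1/pUC-type origin and is selected with ampicillin (AmpR under its own bla promoter). An f1 origin is also present. The 8,459 nt sequence record additionally shows small annotated fragments (lacZα, bom, R6K γ ori, SV40 large T antigen, a T7 gene 10B-derived tag) that appear to be backbone remnants rather than functional parts.

The expression cassette sits between the Tn7L and Tn7R mini-Tn7 ends together with a gentamicin resistance gene (GmR, driven by the Pc integron promoter). This arrangement allows Tn7 transposition of the whole segment into a baculoviral bacmid, with gentamicin selecting for recipients. Within this segment, the very late Autographa californica polyhedrin promoter drives the full CTR9 coding sequence, which was inserted by Gibson cloning. The coding sequence is followed in frame by an HRV 3C protease site and a C-terminal Strep-Tag II, and the cassette ends with an SV40 polyadenylation signal. The tag permits affinity capture on Strep-Tactin resin, and 3C/PreScission cleavage can then remove it from the purified protein. A loxP site lies just upstream of the promoter and could support Cre-mediated fusion with other loxP-bearing plasmids, although the record does not describe such use.

CTR9 is a subunit of the PAF1 complex, which associates with RNA polymerase II and acts in transcript elongation. The stated purpose of the plasmid is protein expression in insect cells. The associated work concerns PAF1C-dependent activation of CDK12/13 kinase activity, consistent with use as a source of recombinant CTR9 for biochemical studies.
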