Features (pLannotate 1.2.2; 20 found; start..end, strand, type, name):
    137..153     +  CDS            lacZα (fragment): LacZα fragment of β-galactosidase; lacZ fragment
    158..612     +  rep_origin     f1 ori (sequence partly withheld): f1 bacteriophage origin of replication; arrow indicates direction of (+) strand synthesis
    638..742     +  promoter       AmpR promoter: bla
    743..1603    +  CDS            AmpR: β-lactamase; bla; confers resistance to ampicillin, carbenicillin, and related antibiotics
   1774..2362    +  rep_origin     ori: high-copy-number ColE1/pMB1/pBR322/pUC origin of replication
   2548..2599    -  misc_feature   bom (fragment): basis of mobility region from pBR322
   2667..2891    -  mobile_element Tn7R: mini-Tn7 element (right end of the Tn7 transposon) Tn7
   2958..3491    -  CDS            GmR: gentamycin acetyltransferase; aacC1; confers resistance to gentamycin
   3680..3708    -  promoter       Pc promoter: intI1 (promoter lies within the coding sequence); class 1 integron promoter
   3686..4048    -  CDS            YPR2_ECOLX (fragment): Protein predicted: Swiss-Prot protein existence level 4. From Escherichia coli.
   4048..4075    -  rep_origin     R6K γ ori (fragment): γ replication origin from E. coli plasmid R6K; requires the R6K initiator protein pi for replication
   4104..4137    +  protein_bind   loxP: Cre-mediated recombination occurs in the 8-bp core sequence (GCATACAT). Cre recombinase
   4185..4276    +  promoter       polyhedrin promoter: polh from Autographa californica; promoter for the baculovirus polyhedrin gene
   4319..7837    +  CDS            CTR9 (sequence withheld): CTR9_HUMAN - Also known as KIAA0155, SH2BP1. Experimental evidence at protein level: Swiss-Prot protein existence level 1. Component of the PAF1 complex (PAF1C) which has multiple functions during transcription by RNA polymerase II and is implicated in regulation of development and maintenance of embryonic stem cell pluripotency. PAF1C associates with RNA polymerase II through interaction with POLR2A CTD non-phosphorylated and 'Ser-2'- and 'Ser- 5'-phosphorylated forms and is involved in transcriptional elongation, acting both independently and synergistically with TCEA1 and in cooperation wit
   7844..7867    +  CDS            HRV 3C site: recognition and cleavage site for human rhinovirus 3C and PreScission proteases
   7868..7891    +  CDS            Strep-Tag II: peptide that binds Strep-Tactin®, an engineered form of streptavidin
   7918..8001    +  CDS            large T antigen (fragment): large T antigen from SV40 (simian virus 40)
   8024..8158    +  polyA_signal   SV40 poly(A) signal: SV40 polyadenylation signal
   8187..8236    +  CDS            SET1 (fragment): solubility-enhancement tag derived from T7 phage gene 10B
   8268..8433    -  mobile_element Tn7L: mini-Tn7 element (left end of the Tn7 transposon) Tn7
>Addgene plasmid #231725 | pLIB-Strep(II)(C)-CTR9 | addgene full sequence | sequence record 461127 | Addgene NGS Result
TTTTAATCAAACATCCTGCCAACTCCATGTGACAAACCGTCATCTTCGGCTACTTTTTCTCTGTCACAGA
ATGAAAATTTTTCTGTCATCTCTTCGTTATTAATGTTTGTAATTGACTGAATATCAACGCTTATTTGCAG
CCTGAATGGCGAATGGG
[124 nt withheld, positions 158-281]
C
[91 nt withheld, positions 283-373]
A
[49 nt withheld, positions 375-423]
CCTTTGACGTTGGAGTCCACGTTCTT
[37 nt withheld, positions 450-486]
ACCCTATCTCGGTCTATTCTTTTGATTTATAAGGGATTTTGCCGATTTCGGCCTATTGGTTAAAAAATGA
GCTGATTTAACAAAAATTTAACGCGAATTTTAACAAAATATTAACGCTTACAATTTAGGTGGCACTTTTC
GGGGAAATGTGCGCGGAACCCCTATTTGTTTATTTTTCTAAATACATTCAAATATGTATCCGCTCATGAG
ACAATAACCCTGATAAATGCTTCAATAATATTGAAAAAGGAAGAGTATGAGTATTCAACATTTCCGTGTC
GCCCTTATTCCCTTTTTTGCGGCATTTTGCCTTCCTGTTTTTGCTCACCCAGAAACGCTGGTGAAAGTAA
AAGATGCTGAAGATCAGTTGGGTGCACGAGTGGGTTACATCGAACTGGATCTCAACAGCGGTAAGATCCT
TGAGAGTTTTCGCCCCGAAGAACGTTTTCCAATGATGAGCACTTTTAAAGTTCTGCTATGTGGCGCGGTA
TTATCCCGTATTGACGCCGGGCAAGAGCAACTCGGTCGCCGCATACACTATTCTCAGAATGACTTGGTTG
AGTACTCACCAGTCACAGAAAAGCATCTTACGGATGGCATGACAGTAAGAGAATTATGCAGTGCTGCCAT
AACCATGAGTGATAACACTGCGGCCAACTTACTTCTGACAACGATCGGAGGACCGAAGGAGCTAACCGCT
TTTTTGCACAACATGGGGGATCATGTAACTCGCCTTGATCGTTGGGAACCGGAGCTGAATGAAGCCATAC
CAAACGACGAGCGTGACACCACGATGCCTGTAGCAATGGCAACAACGTTGCGCAAACTATTAACTGGCGA
ACTACTTACTCTAGCTTCCCGGCAACAATTAATAGACTGGATGGAGGCGGATAAAGTTGCAGGACCACTT
CTGCGCTCGGCCCTTCCGGCTGGCTGGTTTATTGCTGATAAATCTGGAGCCGGTGAGCGTGGGTCTCGCG
GTATCATTGCAGCACTGGGGCCAGATGGTAAGCCCTCCCGTATCGTAGTTATCTACACGACGGGGAGTCA
GGCAACTATGGATGAACGAAATAGACAGATCGCTGAGATAGGTGCCTCACTGATTAAGCATTGGTAACTG
TCAGACCAAGTTTACTCATATATACTTTAGATTGATTTAAAACTTCATTTTTAATTTAAAAGGATCTAGG
TGAAGATCCTTTTTGATAATCTCATGACCAAAATCCCTTAACGTGAGTTTTCGTTCCACTGAGCGTCAGA
CCCCGTAGAAAAGATCAAAGGATCTTCTTGAGATCCTTTTTTTCTGCGCGTAATCTGCTGCTTGCAAACA
AAAAAACCACCGCTACCAGCGGTGGTTTGTTTGCCGGATCAAGAGCTACCAACTCTTTTTCCGAAGGTAA
CTGGCTTCAGCAGAGCGCAGATACCAAATACTATTCTTCTAGTGTAGCCGTAGTTAGGCCACCACTTCAA
GAACTCTGTAGCACCGCCTACATACCTCGCTCTGCTAATCCTGTTACCAGTGGCTGCTGCCAGTGGCGAT
AAGTCGTGTCTTACCGGGTTGGACTCAAGACGATAGTTACCGGATAAGGCGCAGCGGTCGGGCTGAACGG
GGGGTTCGTGCACACAGCCCAGCTTGGAGCGAACGACCTACACCGAACTGAGATACCTACAGCGTGAGCT
ATGAGAAAGCGCCACGCTTCCCGAAGGGAGAAAGGCGGACAGGTATCCGGTAAGCGGCAGGGTCGGAACA
GGAGAGCGCACGAGGGAGCTTCCAGGGGGAAACGCCTGGTATCTTTATAGTCCTGTCGGGTTTCGCCACC
TCTGACTTGAGCGTCGATTTTTGTGATGCTCGTCAGGGGGGCGGAGCCTATGGAAAAACGCCAGCAACGC
GGCCTTTTTACGGTTCCTGGCCTTTTGCTGGCCTTTTGCTCACATGTTCTTTCCTGCGTTATCCCCTGAT
TCTGTGGATAACCGTATTACCGCCTTTGAGTGAGCTGATACCGCTCGCCGCAGCCGAACGACCGAGCGCA
GCGAGTCAGTGAGCGAGGAAGCGGAAGAGCGCCTGATGCGGTATTTTCTCCTTACGCATCTGTGCGGTAT
TTCACACCGCATAGACCAGCCGCGTAACCTGGCAAAATCGGTTACGGTTGAGTAATAAATGGATGCCCTG
CGTAAGCGGGTGTGGGCGGACAATAAAGTCTTAAACTGAACAAAATAGATCTAAACTATGACAATAAAGT
CTTAAACTAGACAGAATAGTTGTAAACTGAAATCAGTCCAGTTATGCTGTGAAAAAGCATACTGGACTTT
TGTTATGGCTAAAGCAAACTCTTCATTTTCTGAAGTGCAAATTGCCCGTCGTATTAAAGAGGGGCGTGGC
CAAGGGCATGGTAAAGACTATATTCGCGGCGTTGTGACAATTTACCGAACAACTCCGCGGCCGGGAAGCC
GATCTCGGCTTGAACGAATTGTTAGGTGGCGGTACTTGGGTCGATATCAAAGTGCATCACTTCTTCCCGT
ATGCCCAACTTTGTATAGAGAGCCACTGCGGGATCGTCACCGTAATCTGCTTGCACGTAGATCACATAAG
CACCAAGCGCGTTGGCCTCATGCTTGAGGAGATTGATGAGCGCGGTGGCAATGCCCTGCCTCCGGTGCTC
GCCGGAGACTGCGAGATCATAGATATAGATCTCACTACGCGGCTGCTCAAACTTGGGCAGAACGTAAGCC
GCGAGAGCGCCAACAACCGCTTCTTGGTCGAAGGCAGCAAGCGCGATGAATGTCTTACTACGGAGCAAGT
TCCCGAGGTAATCGGAGTCCGGCTGATGTTGGGAGTAGGTGGCTACGTCTCCGAACTCACGACCGAAAAG
ATCAAGAGCAGCCCGCATGGATTTGACTTGGTCAGGGCCGAGCCTACATGTGCGAATGATGCCCATACTT
GAGCCACCTAACTTTGTTTTAGGGCGACTGCCCTGCTGCGTAACATCGTTGCTGCTGCGTAACATCGTTG
CTGCTCCATAACATCAAACATCGACCCACGGCGTAACGCGCTTGCTGCTTGGATGCCCGAGGCATAGACT
GTACAAAAAAACAGTCATAACAAGCCATGAAAACCGCCACTGCGCCGTTACCACCGCTGCGTTCGGTCAA
GGTTCTGGACCAGTTGCGTGAGCGCATACGCTACTTGCATTACAGTTTACGAACCGAACAGGCTTATGTC
AACTGGGTTTGTGCCTTCATCCGTTTCCACGGTGTGCGTCACCCGGCAACCTTGGGCAGCAGCGAAGTCG
AGGCATTTCTGTCCTGGCTGGCGAACGAGCGCAAGGTTTCGGTCTCCACGCATCGTCAGGCATTGGCGGC
CTTGCTGTTCTTCTACGGCAAGGTGCTGTGCACGGATCTGCCCTTGCTTCAGGAGATCGGTAGACCTCGG
CCGTCGCGGCGCTTGCCGGTGGTGCTGACCCCGGATGAAGTGGTTCGCATCCTCGGTTTTCTGGAAGGCG
AGCATCGTTTGTTCGCCCAGGACTCTAGCTATAGTTCTAGTGGTTGGCTACAGCTTTGTTTGTACTATCA
ACAGGTTGAACTGCTGATCAACAGATCCTCTACGCGGCCGCGGTACCATAACTTCGTATAGCATACATTA
TACGAAGTTATCTGGTTTTACTAGTATCGATTCGCGACCTACTCCGGAATATTAATAGATCATGGAGATA
ATTAAAATGATAACCATCTCGCAAATAAATAAGTATTTTACTGTTTTCGTAACAGTTTTGTAATAAAAAA
ACCTATAAATATTCCGGATTATTCATACCGTCCCACCATCGGGCGCGGATCC
[3519 nt withheld, positions 4319-7837]
GGTGCACTTGAAGTCCTCTTTCAGGGACCCTGGAGCCACCCGCAGTTCGAAAAGTGAAAGCTTGTCGAGA
AGTACTAGAGGATCATAATCAGCCATACCACATTTGTAGAGGTTTTACTTGCTTTAAAAAACCTCCCACA
CCTCCCCCTGAACCTGAAACATAAAATGAATGCAATTGTTGTTGTTAACTTGTTTATTGCAGCTTATAAT
GGTTACAAATAAAGCAATAGCATCACAAATTTCACAAATAAAGCATTTTTTTCACTGCATTCTAGTTGTG
GTTTGTCCAAACTCATCAATGTATCTTATCATGTCTGGATCTGATCACTGCTTGAGCCTAGAAGATCCGG
CTGCTAACAAAGCCCGAAAGGAAGCTGAGTTGGCTGCTGCCACCGCTGAGCAATAACTATCATAACCCCT
AGGAGATCCGAACCAGATAAGTGAAATCTAGTTCCAAACTATTTTGTCATTTTTAATTTTCGTATTAGCT
TACGACGCTACACCCAGTTCCCATCTATTTTGTCACTCTTCCCTAAATAATCCTTAAAAACTCCATTTCC
ACCCCTCCCAGTTCCCAACTATTTTGTCCGCCCACAGCGGGGCATTTTTCTTCCTGTTATGT
